>Addgene plasmid #114962 | AT5G16900 O2_pECIA2 | addgene full sequence | sequence record 296647 | Addgene NGS Result
GTAAAACGACGGCCAGTGAATTAATTCGTTGCAGGACAGGATGTGGTGCCCGATGTGACTAGCTCTTTGC
TGCAGGCCGTCCTATCCTCTGGTTCCGATAAGAGACCCAGAACTCCGGCCCCCCACCGCCCACCGCCACC
CCCATACATATGTGGTACGCAAGTAAGAGTGCCTGCGCATGCCCCATGTGCCCCACCAAGAGCTTTGCAT
CCCATACAAGTCCCCAAAGTGGAGAACCGAACCAATTCTTCGCGGGCAGAACAAAAGCTTCTGCACACGT
CTCCACTCGAATTTGGAGCCGGCCGGCGTGTGCAAAAGAGGTGAATCGAACGAAAGACCCGTGTGTAAAG
CCGCGTTTCCAAAATGTATAAAACCGAGAGCATCTGGCCAATGTGCATCAGTTGTGGTCAGCAGCAAAAT
CAAGTGAATCATCTCAGTGCAACTAAAGGGGGGATCCGATCTCAATATGAAGTTATGCATATTACTGGCC
GTCGTGGCCTTTGTTGGCCTCTCGCTCGGGAGTTTGGATTGCGGGTTGCCGAGTAACGAGCCTCCATATA
TTGAACCGGTAACCGGATTAGTATTCTCATCGGATGCGGATCACATCCCTAGTGGAATAAGCGGTAGAAT
CCAGAAGAATCTGGAAGCAGTACACATAAAGCCGTATTTGTTTCTGAGATACTTTCCAGATGGGCTACGA
AATTGCTATACTCTAGATGTCCTTCAGAACCGAAGATACATGATCAAAGCTGTGTTTGTGTATGGAAATT
ACGATGGTTATAATGATTATCCGAGTTTTGATCTGTATCTAGGTCCTAATAAGTGGGTAAGAGTTGACTT
GGAAGGAAAGGTCAATGGCAGTGTTGAAGAGATTATTCACATACCAAGTTCAAACTCTCTGCAGATTTGT
CTTGTCAAGACAGGTAATTCTTTGCCGTTCATATCCGCCCTGGAACTGAGGCTTTTGAGAAACGATACTT
ATGTTGTCCAAGACGTTTCCTTGAAGCATTTATTTCGGAGGTACTATAGACAGTCAGATCGGTTAATCCG
GTATCCTGACGATGTCTATGATCGTGTTTGGTCCCCATTCTTCTTACCGGAATGGACGCAGATAACTACC
AGTTTAGATGTGAATAACTCTAACAACTACGAGCCACCAAAAGCAGCATTAACATCAGCTGCCACACCTG
GAGACAATGGAACGCGATTGACCATTATTTGGACTTTGGATAACCCTGATGAGCAAATTCACCTGTATGT
TCACTTTGCCGAGCTTGAACCTGTTGGGGAAAACACTGACGAGGCCTTGAGAACTTTATTTACAAGGACC
TTTTACTTTGTGGTGAATGGAAAGATTAGTTATGATGAGAGTATTACTCCTTTAGACTTGGCTGTAAGTA
CTGTAGAGACTGTGGTGAACAAATGCGATGGCGGTAACTGCAGTTTGCAGCTGGTACGCAGCGAAGCGTC
TCCGGGAGTACGTGTACCTCTGGTTAATGCTATGGAGGCATTCACTGCAATCAAGTTTCCACATTCTGAA
ACAAATCCTGATGATGTTATATCTATCAAGGTTATCCAAGCTACCTATGAACTGAGCAGAGTCGACTGGC
AAGGAGATCCGTGTCTTCCCCAGCAGTTTTTGTGGACTGGCCTAAACTGCAGCTACATGAACATGTCTAC
GTCACCAAGAATCATTTCCTTAGACCTGTCCTCACATAAATTAACTGGGAAAATAGTGCCAGATATACAA
AATCTGACCCAGCTACAGAAACTGGACTTGTCGAATAACAAGTTGACCGGAGGTGTGCCTGAGTTTCTAG
CCAACATGAAGTCACTGTTGTTCATAAACCTAAGCAATAACAATCTTGTTGGTTCCATTCCTCAAGCGCT
TCTTGACCGAAAAAATCTGAAGTTGGAGTTTGAAGGAAATCCAAAGCTTTGCGCCACAGGTCCGTGTAAC
AGTTCAAGTCTGGAGGTGCTGTTCCAGGGACCAGGGAGCGACAAAACTCACACATGCCCACCGTGCCCAG
CACCTGAACTCCTGGGGGGACCGTCAGTCTTCCTCTTCCCCCCAAAACCCAAGGACACCCTCATGATCTC
CCGGACCCCTGAGGTCACATGCGTGGTGGTGGACGTGAGCCACGAAGACCCTGAGGTCAAGTTCAACTGG
TACGTGGACGGCGTGGAGGTGCATAATGCCAAGACAAAGCCGCGGGAGGAGCAGTACAACAGCACGTACC
GTGTGGTCAGCGTCCTCACCGTCCTGCACCAGGACTGGCTGAATGGCAAGGAGTACAAGTGCAAGGTCTC
CAACAAAGCCCTCCCAGCCCCCATCGAGAAAACCATCTCCAAAGCCAAAGGGCAGCCCCGAGAACCACAG
GTGTACACCCTGCCCCCATCCCGGGAGGAGATGACCAAGAACCAGGTCAGCCTGACCTGCCTGGTCAAAG
GCTTCTATCCCAGCGACATCGCCGTGGAGTGGGAGAGCAATGGGCAGCCGGAGAACAACTACAAGACCAC
GCCTCCCGTGCTGGACTCCGACGGCTCCTTCTTCCTCTACAGCAAGCTCACCGTGGACAAGAGCAGGTGG
CAGCAGGGGAACGTCTTCTCATGCTCCGTGATGCATGAGGGTCTGCACAACCACTACACGCAGAAGAGCC
TCTCCCTGTCTCCGGGTAAATCTAGAGGGCCCTTCGAAGGTAAGCCTATCCCTAACCCTCTCCTCGGTCT
CGATTCTACGCGTACCGGTCATCATCACCATCACCATTGAGTTTAAACCCGCTGATCAGCCTCGACTGTG
CCTTCTAAGGCCTGAGCTCGCTGATCAGCCTCGATCGAGGATCCAGACATGATAAGATACATTGATGAGT
TTGGACAAACCACAACTAGAATGCAGTGAAAAAAATGCTTTATTTGTGAAATTTGTGATGCTATTGCTTT
ATTTGTAACCATTATAAGCTGCAATAAACAAGTTAACAACAACAATTGCATTCATTTTATGTTTCAGGTT
CAGGGGGAGGTGTGGGAGGTTTTTTAAAGCAAGTAAAACCTCTACAAATGTGGTATGGCTGATTATGATC
AGTCGACCTGCAGGCATGCAAGCTTGGCGTAATCATGGTCATAGCTGTTTCCTGTGTGAAATTGTTATCC
GCTCACAATTCCACACAACATACGAGCCGGAAGCATAAAGTGTAAAGCCTGGGGTGCCTAATGAGTGAGC
TAACTCACATTAATTGCGTTGCGCTCACTGCCCGCTTTCCAGTCGGGAAACCTGTCGTGCCAGCTGCATT
AATGAATCGGCCAACGCGCGGGGAGAGGCGGTTTGCGTATTGGGCGCTCTTCCGCTTCCTCGCTCACTGA
CTCGCTGCGCTCGGTCGTTCGGCTGCGGCGAGCGGTATCAGCTCACTCAAAGGCGGTAATACGGTTATCC
ACAGAATCAGGGGATAACGCAGGAAAGAACATGTGAGCAAAAGGCCAGCAAAAGGCCAGGAACCGTAAAA
AGGCCGCGTTGCTGGCGTTTTTCCATAGGCTCCGCCCCCCTGACGAGCATCACAAAAATCGACGCTCAAG
TCAGAGGTGGCGAAACCCGACAGGACTATAAAGATACCAGGCGTTTCCCCCTGGAAGCTCCCTCGTGCGC
TCTCCTGTTCCGACCCTGCCGCTTACCGGATACCTGTCCGCCTTTCTCCCTTCGGGAAGCGTGGCGCTTT
CTCATAGCTCACGCTGTAGGTATCTCAGTTCGGTGTAGGTCGTTCGCTCCAAGCTGGGCTGTGTGCACGA
ACCCCCCGTTCAGCCCGACCGCTGCGCCTTATCCGGTAACTATCGTCTTGAGTCCAACCCGGTAAGACAC
GACTTATCGCCACTGGCAGCAGCCACTGGTAACAGGATTAGCAGAGCGAGGTATGTAGGCGGTGCTACAG
AGTTCTTGAAGTGGTGGCCTAACTACGGCTACACTAGAAGAACAGTATTTGGTATCTGCGCTCTGCTGAA
GCCAGTTACCTTCGGAAAAAGAGTTGGTAGCTCTTGATCCGGCAAACAAACCACCGCTGGTAGCGGTGGT
TTTTTTGTTTGCAAGCAGCAGATTACGCGCAGAAAAAAAGGATCTCAAGAAGATCCTTTGATCTTTTCTA
CGGGGTCTGACGCTCAGTGGAACGAAAACTCACGTTAAGGGATTTTGGTCATGAGATTATCAAAAAGGAT
CTTCACCTAGATCCTTTTAAATTAAAAATGAAGTTTTAAATCAATCTAAAGTATATATGAGTAAACTTGG
TCTGACAGTTACCAATGCTTAATCAGTGAGGCACCTATCTCAGCGATCTGTCTATTTCGTTCATCCATAG
TTGCCTGACTCCCCGTCGTGTAGATAACTACGATACGGGAGGGCTTACCATCTGGCCCCAGTGCTGCAAT
GATACCGCGAGACCCACGCTCACCGGCTCCAGATTTATCAGCAATAAACCAGCCAGCCGGAAGGGCCGAG
CGCAGAAGTGGTCCTGCAACTTTATCCGCCTCCATCCAGTCTATTAATTGTTGCCGGGAAGCTAGAGTAA
GTAGTTCGCCAGTTAATAGTTTGCGCAACGTTGTTGCCATTGCTACAGGCATCGTGGTGTCACGCTCGTC
GTTTGGTATGGCTTCATTCAGCTCCGGTTCCCAACGATCAAGGCGAGTTACATGATCCCCCATGTTGTGC
AAAAAAGCGGTTAGCTCCTTCGGTCCTCCGATCGTTGTCAGAAGTAAGTTGGCCGCAGTGTTATCACTCA
TGGTTATGGCAGCACTGCATAATTCTCTTACTGTCATGCCATCCGTAAGATGCTTTTCTGTGACTGGTGA
GTACTCAACCAAGTCATTCTGAGAATAGTGTATGCGGCGACCGAGTTGCTCTTGCCCGGCGTCAATACGG
GATAATACCGCGCCACATAGCAGAACTTTAAAAGTGCTCATCATTGGAAAACGTTCTTCGGGGCGAAAAC
TCTCAAGGATCTTACCGCTGTTGAGATCCAGTTCGATGTAACCCACTCGTGCACCCAACTGATCTTCAGC
ATCTTTTACTTTCACCAGCGTTTCTGGGTGAGCAAAAACAGGAAGGCAAAATGCCGCAAAAAAGGGAATA
AGGGCGACACGGAAATGTTGAATACTCATACTCTTCCTTTTTCAATATTATTGAAGCATTTATCAGGGTT
ATTGTCTCATGAGCGGATACATATTTGAATGTATTTAGAAAAATAAACAAATAGGGGTTCCGCGCACATT
TCCCCGAAAAGTGCCACCTGACGTCTAAGAAACCATTATTATCATGACATTAACCTATAAAAATAGGCGT
ATCACGAGGCCCTTTCGTCTCGCGCGTTTCGGTGATGACGGTGAAAACCTCTGACACATGCAGCTCCCGG
AGACGGTCACAGCTTGTCTGTAAGCGGATGCCGGGAGCAGACAAGCCCGTCAGGGCGCGTCAGCGGGTGT
TGGCGGGTGTCGGGGCTGGCTTAACTATGCGGCATCAGAGCAGATTGTACTGAGAGTGCACCATATGCGG
TGTGAAATACCGCACAGATGCGTAAGGAGAAAATACCGCATCAGGCGCCATTCGCCATTCAGGCTGCGCA
ACTGTTGGGAAGGGCGATCGGTGCGGGCCTCTTCGCTATTACGCCAGCTGGCGAAAGGGGGATGTGCTGC
AAGGCGATTAAGTTGGGTAACGCCAGGGTTTTCCCAGTCACGACGTT
Features (pLannotate 1.2.2; 18 found; start..end, strand, type, name):
     23..449     +  promoter       MT promoter: Drosophila metallothionein promoter
    467..520     +  sig_peptide    BiP signal sequence: Drosophila BiP signal sequence
    473..1969    +  CDS            Y5169_ARATH (fragment): Experimental evidence at protein level: Swiss-Prot protein existence level 1. From Arabidopsis thaliana (Mouse-ear cress).
   2000..2680    +  CDS            IGHG1 (fragment): IGHG1_HUMAN - Experimental evidence at protein level: Swiss-Prot protein existence level 1. Constant region of immunoglobulin heavy chains. Immunoglobulins, also known as antibodies, are membrane-bound or secreted glycoproteins produced by B lymphocytes. In the recognition phase of humoral immunity, the membrane-bound immunoglobulins serve as receptors which, upon binding of a specific antigen, trigger the clonal expansion and differentiation of B lymphocytes into immunoglobulins- secreting plasma cells. Secreted immunoglobulins mediate the effector phase of humoral immunity, which results in
   2699..2740    +  CDS            V5 tag: epitope tag from simian virus 5
   2840..2974    -  polyA_signal   SV40 poly(A) signal: SV40 polyadenylation signal
   2997..3081    -  CDS            large T antigen (fragment): large T antigen from SV40 (simian virus 40)
   3081..3105    +  misc_feature   MCS (fragment): pUC18/19 multiple cloning site
   3142..3158    -  protein_bind   lac operator: The lac repressor binds to the lac operator to inhibit transcription in E. coli. This inhibition can be relieved by adding lactose or isopropyl-β-D-thiogalactopyranoside (IPTG). lac repressor encoded by lacI
   3166..3196    -  promoter       lac promoter: promoter for the E. coli lac operon
   3211..3232    -  protein_bind   CAP binding site: CAP binding activates transcription in the presence of cAMP. E. coli catabolite activator protein
   3245..3337    -  CDS            lacI (fragment): lac repressor; lacI; The lac repressor binds to the lac operator to inhibit transcription in E. coli. This inhibition can be relieved by adding lactose or isopropyl-β-D-thiogalactopyranoside (IPTG).
   3520..4108    -  rep_origin     ori: high-copy-number ColE1/pMB1/pBR322/pUC origin of replication
   4279..5139    -  CDS            AmpR: β-lactamase; bla; confers resistance to ampicillin, carbenicillin, and related antibiotics
   5140..5244    -  promoter       AmpR promoter: bla
   5339..5374    +  CDS            rop (fragment): Rop protein, which maintains plasmids at low copy number; rop
   5476..5575    +  misc_feature   bom (fragment): basis of mobility region from pBR322
   5581..21      -  CDS            lacZα (fragment) (across the origin): LacZα fragment of β-galactosidase; lacZ fragment
