[The description below was written by a language model from this plasmid's Addgene catalogue record and pLannotate feature annotations shown in this document.]
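Description:
AT5G16900 O2_pECIA2 is an insect-cell expression plasmid built on the pECIA2 backbone, designed for secreted production of a plant receptor ectodomain in Drosophila cell culture. In bacteria it is maintained as a high-copy plasmid through a ColE1/pUC-type origin and selected with ampicillin via the β-lactamase gene. The remaining bacterial features in the annotation (lac promoter and operator, and fragments of lacZα, lacI, rop and bom) are backbone remnants with no role in the payload. No insect-cell selection marker is annotated or recorded.

The expression cassette is driven by the Drosophila metallothionein promoter, which is switched on by adding copper sulfate. Downstream, a Drosophila BiP signal sequence directs the product into the secretory pathway. It is followed by the extracellular domain of the Arabidopsis thaliana leucine-rich repeat receptor kinase encoded by AT5G16900, inserted by ligation-independent cloning. The ectodomain is fused at its C terminus to a human IgG1 Fc fragment, a V5 epitope and, according to the catalogue record, a hexahistidine tag (not separately called in the feature table). An SV40 polyadenylation signal lies downstream of the cassette, although it is annotated on the reverse strand. The Fc portion would be expected to dimerise the protein and allow its capture, while V5 and His tags are generally used for detection and purification.

The record designates this plasmid as the bait vector, to be used with the matching prey construct in pECIA14. The pair belongs to a collection assembled to map an extracellular interaction network among Arabidopsis LRR receptor kinases.
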