Addgene plasmid #114962: AT5G16900 O2_pECIA2
Purpose: Bait vector AT5G16900 O2_pECIA2 should be used with prey vector AT5G16900 O2_pECIA14.
Depositing lab: Youssef Belkhadir. Depositing organization: Gregor Mendel Institute of Molecular Plant Biology. Publication: An extracellular network of Arabidopsis leucine-rich repeat receptor kinases. Smakowska-Luzan E, Mott GA, Parys K, Stegmann M, Howton TC, Layeghifard M, Neuhold J, Lehner A, Kong J, Grunwald K, Weinberger N, Satbhai SB, Mayer D, Busch W, Madalinski M, Stolt-Bergner P, Provart NJ, Mukhtar MS, Zipfel C, Desveaux D, Guttman DS, Belkhadir Y. Nature. 2018 Jan 18;553(7688):342-346. doi: 10.1038/nature25184. Epub 2018 Jan 10. PubMed 29320478.
Backbone
  Vector backbone: pECIA2
  Backbone manufacturer: Chris Garcia (Addgene plasmid # 47032)
  Vector type: Insect Expression
Growth in bacteria
  Bacterial resistance: Ampicillin, 100 μg/mL
  Growth temperature: 37°C
  Growth strain: DH5alpha
  Copy number: High Copy
Gene/Insert
  Gene/Insert name: AT5G16900
  Species: A. thaliana (mustard weed)
  Entrez Gene: AT5G16900 (a.k.a. AT5G16900, F2K13.50, F2K13_50, LEAF AND FLOWER RELATED, LFR)
  Promoter: Metallothionein (Copper-Inducible)
  Tag / fusion protein: Fc, V5 and hexahistidine tags (C terminal on backbone)
  Cloning method: Ligation Independent Cloning
Terms and licenses: Academic/Nonprofit Terms; Industry Terms: Not Available to Industry
Depositor comments: Plasmid for secreted expression in Drosophila cell culture by induction via CuSO4. Insert is an extracellular domain of indicated LRR-RK, C-terminally tagged with Fc, V5 and hexahistidine tags. Insert Protein Sequence: SLDCGLPSNEPPYIEPVTGLVFSSDADHIPSGISGRIQKNLEAVHIKPYLFLRYFPDGLRNCYTLDVLQNRRYMIKAVFVYGNYDGYNDYPSFDLYLGPNKWVRVDLEGKVNGSVEEIIHIPSSNSLQICLVKTGNSLPFISALELRLLRNDTYVVQDVSLKHLFRRYYRQSDRLIRYPDDVYDRVWSPFFLPEWTQITTSLDVNNSNNYEPPKAALTSAATPGDNGTRLTIIWTLDNPDEQIHLYVHFAELEPVGENTDEALRTLFTRTFYFVVNGKISYDESITPLDLAVSTVETVVNKCDGGNCSLQLVRSEASPGVRVPLVNAMEAFTAIKFPHSETNPDDVISIKVIQATYELSRVDWQGDPCLPQQFLWTGLNCSYMNMSTSPRIISLDLSSHKLTGKIVPDIQNLTQLQKLDLSNNKLTGGVPEFLANMKSLLFINLSNNNLVGSIPQALLDRKNLKLEFEGNPKLCATGPCNSSS
How to cite: AT5G16900 O2_pECIA2 was a gift from Youssef Belkhadir (Addgene plasmid # 114962 ; http://n2t.net/addgene:114962 ; RRID:Addgene_114962)
